Addgene plasmid #246390: pTR01F/hFGFR3c-N540K-V5
Purpose: for PiggyBac mediated integration and stable expression of hFGFR3c-N540K protein, mutant variant causes Hypochondroplasia and Thanatophoric dysplasia
Depositing lab: Pavel Krejčí. Depositing organization: Masaryk University. Publication: Infigratinib is a weak inhibitor of the FGFR3-N540K mutant associated with hypochondroplasia. Ursachi VC, Feketova Z, Czyrek AA, Sestakova K, Svozilova K, Rico-Llanos G, Krejci P. J Bone Miner Res. 2026 Jan 26:zjag017. doi: 10.1093/jbmr/zjag017. PubMed 41582902.
Backbone
  Vector backbone: TR01F
  Vector type: Mammalian Expression
  Selectable markers: Puromycin
Growth in bacteria
  Bacterial resistance: Ampicillin, 100 μg/mL
  Growth temperature: 37°C
  Growth strain: DH5alpha
  Copy number: High Copy
Gene/Insert
  Gene/Insert name: human FGFR3c-N540K
  Species: H. sapiens (human)
  Mutation: N540K substitution
  Entrez Gene: FGFR3 (a.k.a. ACH, CD333, CEK2, HSFGFR3EX, JTK4)
  Promoter: truncated CMV promoter
  Tag / fusion protein: V5/His (C terminal on insert)
  Cloning method: Restriction Enzyme; 5′ cloning site Unknown (unknown if destroyed)
Resource information
  A portion of this plasmid was derived from a plasmid made by: The TR01F plasmid was obtained as a gift from Valeri Mossine (PMID: 24376882)
Terms and licenses: Academic/Nonprofit Terms; Industry Terms: Not Available to Industry
How to cite: pTR01F/hFGFR3c-N540K-V5 was a gift from Pavel Krejčí (Addgene plasmid # 246390 ; http://n2t.net/addgene:246390 ; RRID:Addgene_246390)
