[The description below was written by a language model from this plasmid's Addgene catalogue record and pLannotate feature annotations shown in this document.]
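Description:
pTR01F/hFGFR3c-N540K-V5 is a 10.4 kb mammalian expression plasmid built on the TR01F backbone and intended for PiggyBac transposase-mediated genomic integration and stable expression of a mutant human FGFR3. In bacteria it is maintained as a high-copy plasmid through a ColE1/pUC-type origin with ampicillin resistance (β-lactamase), and it also carries an f1 origin and remnants of a lac/lacZα cloning region. The automated feature table does not annotate the PiggyBac terminal repeats, so their positions cannot be stated from the record. The short hits to lambda portal protein, SV40 large T and an HIV-1 LTR fragment are probably incidental matches to backbone or spacer sequence.

The payload is the human FGFR3 IIIc isoform carrying the N540K substitution, a change the record associates with hypochondroplasia and thanatophoric dysplasia. It is driven by a truncated CMV promoter (a roughly 200 bp CMV promoter segment, with a small CMV enhancer fragment and a transcriptional pause-site fragment just upstream). A T7 promoter lies ahead of the coding sequence. The receptor is fused at its C terminus to a V5/His tag; only the V5 epitope is picked up in the annotation. A second, independent cassette uses the EF-1α core promoter combined with the HTLV-1 5′ LTR segment to express CopGFP followed by puromycin N-acetyltransferase. This is followed by a WPRE fragment and an SV40 polyadenylation signal. The linkage between CopGFP and the puromycin marker is not annotated.

Co-delivered with a PiggyBac transposase source, the construct allows puromycin selection and fluorescence tracking of cells stably expressing tagged FGFR3-N540K. The associated publication concerns the response of this mutant to an FGFR inhibitor.
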