Features (pLannotate 1.2.2; 27 found; start..end, strand, type, name):
      1..204     +  promoter       CMV promoter: human cytomegalovirus (CMV) immediate early promoter
    200..233     +  LTR            5' LTR (truncated) (fragment): truncated 5' long terminal repeat (LTR) from HIV-1
    249..267     +  promoter       T7 promoter: promoter for bacteriophage T7 RNA polymerase
    337..2754    +  CDS            FGFR3: FGFR3_HUMAN - Also known as JTK4. Experimental evidence at protein level: Swiss-Prot protein existence level 1. Tyrosine-protein kinase that acts as cell-surface receptor for fibroblast growth factors and plays an essential role in the regulation of cell proliferation, differentiation and apoptosis. Plays an essential role in the regulation of chondrocyte differentiation, proliferation and apoptosis, and is required for normal skeleton development. Regulates both osteogenesis and postnatal bone mineralization by osteoblasts. Promotes apoptosis in chondrocytes, but can also promote cancer cell
   2830..2871    +  CDS            V5 tag: epitope tag from simian virus 5
   2949..3070    -  polyA_signal   SV40 poly(A) signal: SV40 polyadenylation signal
   3096..3227    -  CDS            LT_SV40 (fragment): Experimental evidence at protein level: Swiss-Prot protein existence level 1. Isoform 17kT antigen targets host RBL2 for degradation and promotes cell proliferation. Transactivates host cyclin A promoter through its J domain. From Simian virus 40 (SV40).
   3318..3529    +  promoter       EF-1α core promoter: core promoter for human elongation factor EF-1α
   3542..3810    +  LTR            5' LTR (truncated): truncated 5' long terminal repeat (LTR) from human T-cell leukemia virus (HTLV) type 1
   3867..4531    +  CDS            CopGFP (fragment): green fluorescent protein 2 from Pontellina plumata, also known as ppluGFP2 (Shagin et al., 2004)
   4655..5254    +  CDS            PuroR: puromycin N-acetyltransferase; pac from Streptomyces alboniger; confers resistance to puromycin
   5255..5361    +  misc_feature   WPRE (fragment): woodchuck hepatitis virus posttranscriptional regulatory element
   5370..5491    +  polyA_signal   SV40 poly(A) signal: SV40 polyadenylation signal
   5509..5601    +  ncRNA          G-CSF SLDE: Accession: RF00183 - G-CSF factor stem-loop destabilising element (SLDE)
   6298..6765    +  CDS            B (fragment): PORTL_LAMBD - Experimental evidence at protein level: Swiss-Prot protein existence level 1. Forms the portal vertex of the capsid (PubMed:6228056, PubMed:6232391). This portal plays critical roles in head assembly, genome packaging, neck/tail attachment, and genome ejection (Probable). The portal protein multimerizes as a single ring-shaped homododecamer arranged around a central channel (PubMed:6232391). Binds to the terminase subunits to form the packaging machine (PubMed:7799432). From Escherichia phage lambda (Bacteriophage lambda).
   6803..6819    -  protein_bind   lac operator: The lac repressor binds to the lac operator to inhibit transcription in E. coli. This inhibition can be relieved by adding lactose or isopropyl-β-D-thiogalactopyranoside (IPTG). lac repressor encoded by lacI
   6827..6857    -  promoter       lac promoter: promoter for the E. coli lac operon
   6872..6893    -  protein_bind   CAP binding site: CAP binding activates transcription in the presence of cAMP. E. coli catabolite activator protein
   6906..6998    -  CDS            lacI (fragment): lac repressor; lacI; The lac repressor binds to the lac operator to inhibit transcription in E. coli. This inhibition can be relieved by adding lactose or isopropyl-β-D-thiogalactopyranoside (IPTG).
   7181..7769    -  rep_origin     ori: high-copy-number ColE1/pMB1/pBR322/pUC origin of replication
   7940..8800    -  CDS            AmpR: β-lactamase; bla; confers resistance to ampicillin, carbenicillin, and related antibiotics
   8801..8905    -  promoter       AmpR promoter: bla
   8958..9386    -  rep_origin     f1 ori (sequence partly withheld): f1 bacteriophage origin of replication; arrow indicates direction of (+) strand synthesis
   9391..9546    -  CDS            lacZα (fragment): LacZα fragment of β-galactosidase; lacZ fragment
   9548..9667    +  CDS            B (fragment): PORTL_LAMBD - Experimental evidence at protein level: Swiss-Prot protein existence level 1. Forms the portal vertex of the capsid (PubMed:6228056, PubMed:6232391). This portal plays critical roles in head assembly, genome packaging, neck/tail attachment, and genome ejection (Probable). The portal protein multimerizes as a single ring-shaped homododecamer arranged around a central channel (PubMed:6232391). Binds to the terminase subunits to form the packaging machine (PubMed:7799432). From Escherichia phage lambda (Bacteriophage lambda).
  10163..10218   +  enhancer       CMV enhancer (fragment): human cytomegalovirus immediate early enhancer
  10218..10272   +  misc_feature   pause site (fragment): RNA polymerase II transcriptional pause signal from the human α2 globin gene
>Addgene plasmid #246390 | pTR01F/hFGFR3c-N540K-V5 | addgene full sequence | sequence record 491100 | Addgene NGS Result
GTGATGCGGTTTTGGCAGTACATCAATGGGCGTGGATAGCGGTTTGACTCACGGGGATTTCCAAGTCTCC
ACCCCATTGACGTCAATGGGAGTTTGTTTTGGCACCAAAATCAACGGGACTTTCCAAAATGTCGTAACAA
CTCCGCCCCATTGACGCAAATGGGCGGTAGGCGTGTACGGTGGGAGGTCTATATAAGCAGAGCTCTCTGG
CTAACTAGAGAACCCACTGCTTACTGGCTTATCGAAATTAATACGACTCACTATAGGGAGACCCAAGCTG
GCTAGTTAAGCTTGGTACCGAGCTCGGATCCAGTACCCTTCACCCACGACCCCACCATGGGCGCCCCTGC
CTGCGCCCTCGCGCTCTGCGTGGCCGTGGCCATCGTGGCCGGCGCCTCCTCGGAGTCCTTGGGGACGGAG
CAGCGCGTCGTGGGGCGAGCGGCAGAAGTCCCGGGCCCAGAGCCCGGCCAGCAGGAGCAGTTGGTCTTCG
GCAGCGGGGATGCTGTGGAGCTGAGCTGTCCCCCGCCCGGGGGTGGTCCCATGGGGCCCACTGTCTGGGT
CAAGGATGGCACAGGGCTGGTGCCCTCGGAGCGTGTCCTGGTGGGGCCCCAGCGGCTGCAGGTGCTGAAT
GCCTCCCACGAGGACTCCGGGGCCTACAGCTGCCGGCAGCGGCTCACGCAGCGCGTACTGTGCCACTTCA
GTGTGCGGGTGACAGACGCTCCATCCTCGGGAGATGACGAAGACGGGGAGGACGAGGCTGAGGACACAGG
TGTGGACACAGGGGCCCCTTACTGGACACGGCCCGAGCGGATGGACAAGAAGCTGCTGGCCGTGCCGGCC
GCCAACACCGTCCGCTTCCGCTGCCCAGCCGCTGGCAACCCCACTCCCTCCATCTCCTGGCTGAAGAACG
GCAGGGAGTTCCGCGGCGAGCACCGCATTGGAGGCATCAAGCTGCGGCATCAGCAGTGGAGCCTGGTCAT
GGAAAGCGTGGTGCCCTCGGACCGCGGCAACTACACCTGCGTCGTGGAGAACAAGTTTGGCAGCATCCGG
CAGACGTACACGCTGGACGTGCTGGAGCGCTCCCCGCACCGGCCCATCCTGCAGGCGGGGCTGCCGGCCA
ACCAGACGGCGGTGCTGGGCAGCGACGTGGAGTTCCACTGCAAGGTGTACAGTGACGCACAGCCCCACAT
CCAGTGGCTCAAGCACGTGGAGGTGAACGGCAGCAAGGTGGGCCCGGACGGCACACCCTACGTTACCGTG
CTCAAGACGGCGGGCGCTAACACCACCGACAAGGAGCTAGAGGTTCTCTCCTTGCACAACGTCACCTTTG
AGGACGCCGGGGAGTACACCTGCCTGGCGGGCAATTCTATTGGGTTTTCTCATCACTCTGCGTGGCTGGT
GGTGCTGCCAGCCGAGGAGGAGCTGGTGGAGGCTGACGAGGCGGGCAGTGTGTATGCAGGCATCCTCAGC
TACGGGGTGGGCTTCTTCCTGTTCATCCTGGTGGTGGCGGCTGTGACGCTCTGCCGCCTGCGCAGCCCCC
CCAAGAAAGGCCTGGGCTCCCCCACCGTGCACAAGATCTCCCGCTTCCCGCTCAAGCGACAGGTGTCCCT
GGAGTCCAACGCGTCCATGAGCTCCAACACACCACTGGTGCGCATCGCAAGGCTGTCCTCAGGGGAGGGC
CCCACGCTGGCCAATGTCTCCGAGCTCGAGCTGCCTGCCGACCCCAAATGGGAGCTGTCTCGGGCCCGGC
TGACCCTGGGCAAGCCCCTTGGGGAGGGCTGCTTCGGCCAGGTGGTCATGGCGGAGGCCATCGGCATTGA
CAAGGACCGGGCCGCCAAGCCTGTCACCGTAGCCGTGAAGATGCTGAAAGACGATGCCACTGACAAGGAC
CTGTCGGACCTGGTGTCTGAGATGGAGATGATGAAGATGATCGGGAAACACAAAAACATCATCAAGCTGC
TGGGCGCCTGCACGCAGGGCGGGCCCCTGTACGTGCTGGTGGAGTACGCGGCCAAGGGTAACCTGCGGGA
GTTTCTGCGGGCGCGGCGGCCCCCGGGCCTGGACTACTCCTTCGACACCTGCAAGCCGCCCGAGGAGCAG
CTCACCTTCAAGGACCTGGTGTCCTGTGCCTACCAGGTGGCCCGGGGCATGGAGTACTTGGCCTCCCAGA
AGTGCATCCACAGGGACCTGGCTGCCCGCAATGTGCTGGTGACCGAGGACAACGTGATGAAGATCGCAGA
CTTCGGGCTGGCCCGGGACGTGCACAACCTCGACTACTACAAGAAGACAACCAACGGCCGGCTGCCCGTG
AAGTGGATGGCGCCTGAGGCCTTGTTTGACCGAGTCTACACTCACCAGAGTGACGTCTGGTCCTTTGGGG
TCCTGCTCTGGGAGATCTTCACGCTGGGGGGCTCCCCGTACCCCGGCATCCCTGTGGAGGAGCTCTTCAA
GCTGCTGAAGGAGGGCCACCGCATGGACAAGCCCGCCAACTGCACACACGACCTGTACATGATCATGCGG
GAGTGCTGGCATGCCGCGCCCTCCCAGAGGCCCACCTTCAAGCAGCTGGTGGAGGACCTGGACCGTGTCC
TTACCGTGACGTCCACCGACGAGTACCTGGACCTGTCGGCGCCTTTCGAGCAGTACTCCCCGGGTGGCCA
GGACACCCCCAGCTCCAGCTCCTCAGGGGACGACTCCGTGTTTGCCCACGACCTGCTGCCCCCGGCCCCA
CCCAGCAGTGGGGGCTCGCGGACGGCCAAGGGTCAAGACAATTCTGCAGATATCCAGCACAGTGGCGGCC
GCTCGAGTCTAGAGGGCCCGCGGTTCGAAGGTAAGCCTATCCCTAACCCTCTCCTCGGTCTCGATTCTAC
GCGTACCGGTCATCATCACCATCACCATTGAGTTTAAACCCTAGAGTCGGGGCGGCCGGCCGCTTCGAGC
AGACATGATAAGATACATTGATGAGTTTGGACAAACCACAACTAGAATGCAGTGAAAAAAATGCTTTATT
TGTGAAATTTGTGATGCTATTGCTTTATTTGTAACCATTATAAGCTGCAATAAACAAGTTAACAACAACA
ATTGCATTCATTTTATGTTTCAGGTTCAGGGGGAGGTGTGGGAGGTTTTTTAAAGCAAGTAAAACCTCTA
CAAATGTGGTAAAATCGATAAGGATCCGTTTGCGTATTGGGCGCTCTTCCGCTGATCTGCGCAGCACCAT
GGCCTGAAATAACCTCTGAAAGAGGAACTTGGTTAGCTACCTTCTAAATCGGATCCGCGGCCGCGAAGGA
TCTGCGATCGCTCCGGTGCCCGTCAGTGGGCAGAGCGCACATCGCCCACAGTCCCCGAGAAGTTGGGGGG
AGGGGTCGGCAATTGAACGGGTGCCTAGAGAAGGTGGCGCGGGGTAAACTGGGAAAGTGATGTCGTGTAC
TGGCTCCGCCTTTTTCCCGAGGGTGGGGGAGAACCGTATATAAGTGCAGTAGTCGCCGTGAACGTTCTTT
TTCGCAACGGGTTTGCCGCCAGAACACAGCTGAAGCTTCGAGGGGCTCGCATCTCTCCTTCACGCGCCCG
CCGCCCTACCTGAGGCCGCCATCCACGCCGGTTGAGTCGCGTTCTGCCGCCTCCCGCCTGTGGTGCCTCC
TGAACTGCGTCCGCCGTCTAGGTAAGTTTAAAGCTCAGGTCGAGACCGGGCCTTTGTCCGGCGCTCCCTT
GGAGCCTACCTAGACTCAGCCGGCTCTCCACGCTTTGCCTGACCCTGCTTGCTCAACTCTACGTCTTTGT
TTCGTTTTCTGTTCTGCGCCGTTACAGATCCAAGCTGTGACCGGCGCCTACGCTAGACGCCACCATGGAG
AGCGACGAGAGCGGCCTGCCCGCCATGGAGATCGAGTGCCGCATCACCGGCACCCTGAACGGCGTGGAGT
TCGAGCTGGTGGGCGGCGGAGAGGGCACCCCCAAGCAGGGCCGCATGACCAACAAGATGAAGAGCACCAA
AGGCGCCCTGACCTTCAGCCCCTACCTGCTGAGCCACGTGATGGGCTACGGCTTCTACCACTTCGGCACC
TACCCCAGCGGCTACGAGAACCCCTTCCTGCACGCCATCAACAACGGCGGCTACACCAACACCCGCATCG
AGAAGTACGAGGACGGCGGCGTGCTGCACGTGAGCTTCAGCTACCGCTACGAGGCCGGCCGCGTGATCGG
CGACTTCAAGGTGGTGGGCACCGGCTTCCCCGAGGACAGCGTGATCTTCACCGACAAGATCATCCGCAGC
AACGCCACCGTGGAGCACCTGCACCCCATGGGCGATAACGTGCTGGTGGGCAGCTTCGCCCGCACCTTCA
GCCTGCGCGACGGCGGCTACTACAGCTTCGTGGTGGACAGCCACATGCACTTCAAGAGCGCCATCCACCC
CAGCATCCTGCAGAACGGGGGCCCCATGTTCGCCTTCCGCCGCGTGGAGGAGCTGCACAGCAACACCGAG
CTGGGCATCGTGGAGTACCAGCACGCCTTCAAGACCCCCATCGCCTTCGCCAGATCCCGCGCTCAGTCGT
CCAATTCTGCCGTGGACGGCACCGCCGGACCCGGCTCCACCGGATCTCGCGAGGGCAGAGGAAGTCTTCT
AACATGCGGTGACGTGGAGGAGAATCCCGGCCCTATGACCGAGTACAAGCCCACGGTGCGCCTCGCCACC
CGCGACGACGTCCCCAGGGCCGTACGCACCCTCGCCGCCGCGTTCGCCGACTACCCCGCCACGCGCCACA
CCGTCGATCCGGACCGCCACATCGAGCGGGTCACCGAGCTGCAAGAACTCTTCCTCACGCGCGTCGGGCT
CGACATCGGCAAGGTGTGGGTCGCGGACGACGGCGCCGCGGTGGCGGTCTGGACCACGCCGGAGAGCGTC
GAAGCGGGGGCGGTGTTCGCCGAGATCGGCCCGCGCATGGCCGAGTTGAGCGGTTCCCGGCTGGCCGCGC
AGCAACAGATGGAAGGCCTCCTGGCGCCGCACCGGCCCAAGGAGCCCGCGTGGTTCCTGGCCACCGTCGG
CGTCTCGCCCGACCACCAGGGCAAGGGTCTGGGCAGCGCCGTCGTGCTCCCCGGAGTGGAGGCGGCCGAG
CGCGCCGGGGTGCCCGCCTTCCTGGAGACCTCCGCGCCCCGCAACCTCCCCTTCTACGAGCGGCTCGGCT
TCACCGTCACCGCCGACGTCGAGGTGCCCGAAGGACCGCGCACCTGGTGCATGACCCGCAAGCCCGGTGC
CTGAAATCAACCTCTGGATTACAAAATTTGTGAAAGATTGACTGGTATTCTTAACTATGTTGCTCCTTTT
ACGCTATGTGGATACGCTGCTTTAATGCCTTTGTATCATGCGTTAACTAAACTTGTTTATTGCAGCTTAT
AATGGTTACAAATAAAGCAATAGCATCACAAATTTCACAAATAAAGCATTTTTTTCACTGCATTCTAGTT
GTGGTTTGTCCAAACTCATCAATGTATCTTATCATGTCTGGAATTGACTCAAATGATGTCAATTAGTCTA
TCAGAAGCTCATCTGGTCTCCCTTCCGGGGGACAAGACATCCCTGTTTAATATTTAAACAGCAGTGTTCC
CAAACTGGGTTCTTATATCCCTTGCTCTGGTCAACCAGGTTGCAGGGTTTCCTGTCCTCACAGGAACGAA
GTCCCTAAAGAAACAGTGGCAGCCAGGTTTAGCCCCGGAATTGACTGGATTCCTTTTTTAGGGCCCATTG
GTATGGCTTTTTCCCCGTATCCCCCCAGGTGTCTGCAGGCTCAAAGAGCAGCGAGAAGCGTTCAGAGGAA
AGCGATCCCGTGCCACCTTCCCCGTGCCCGGGCTGTCCCCGCACGCTGCCGGCTCGGGGATGCGGGGGGA
GCGCCGGACCGGAGCGGAGCCCCGGGCGGCTCGCTGCTGCCCCCTAGCGGGGGAGGGACGTAATTACATC
CCTGGGGGCTTTGGGGGGGGGCTGTCCCTGATATCTATAACAAGAAAATATATATATAATAAGTTATCAC
GTAAGTAGAACATGAAATAACAATATAATTATCGTATGAGTTAAATCTTAAAAGTCACGTAAAAGATAAT
CATGCGTCATTTTGACTCACGCGGTCGTTATAGTTCAAAATCAGTGACACTTACCGCATTGACAAGCACG
CCTCACGGGAGCTCCAAGCGGCGACTGAGATGTCCTAAATGCACAGCGACGGATTCGCGCTATTTAGAAA
GAGAGAGCAATATTTCAAGAATGCATGCGTCAATTTTACGCAGACTATCTTTCTAGGGTTAATCTAGCTG
CATCAGGATCATATCGTCGGGTCTTTTTTCCGGCTCAGTCATCGCCCAAGCTGGCGCTATCTGGGCATCG
GGGAGGAAGAAGCCCGTGCCTTTTCCCGCGAGGTTGAAGCGGCATGGAAAGAGTTTGCCGAGGATGACTG
CTGCTGCATTGACGTTGAGCGAAAACGCACGTTTACCATGATGATTCGGGAAGGTGTGGCCATGCACGCC
TTTAACGGTGAACTGTTCGTTCAGGCCACCTGGGATACCAGTTCGTCGCGGCTTTTCCGGACACAGTTCC
GGATGGTCAGCCCGAAGCGCATCAGCAACCCGAACAATACCGGCGACAGCCGGAACTGCCGTGCCGGTGT
GCAGATTAATGACAGCGGTGCGGCGCTGGGATATTACGTCAGCGAGGACGGGTATCCTGGCTGGATGCCG
CAGAAATGGACATGGATACCCCGTGAGTTACCCGGCGGGCGCGCTTGGCGTAATCATGGTCATAGCTGTT
TCCTGTGTGAAATTGTTATCCGCTCACAATTCCACACAACATACGAGCCGGAAGCATAAAGTGTAAAGCC
TGGGGTGCCTAATGAGTGAGCTAACTCACATTAATTGCGTTGCGCTCACTGCCCGCTTTCCAGTCGGGAA
ACCTGTCGTGCCAGCTGCATTAATGAATCGGCCAACGCGCGGGGAGAGGCGGTTTGCGTATTGGGCGCTC
TTCCGCTTCCTCGCTCACTGACTCGCTGCGCTCGGTCGTTCGGCTGCGGCGAGCGGTATCAGCTCACTCA
AAGGCGGTAATACGGTTATCCACAGAATCAGGGGATAACGCAGGAAAGAACATGTGAGCAAAAGGCCAGC
AAAAGGCCAGGAACCGTAAAAAGGCCGCGTTGCTGGCGTTTTTCCATAGGCTCCGCCCCCCTGACGAGCA
TCACAAAAATCGACGCTCAAGTCAGAGGTGGCGAAACCCGACAGGACTATAAAGATACCAGGCGTTTCCC
CCTGGAAGCTCCCTCGTGCGCTCTCCTGTTCCGACCCTGCCGCTTACCGGATACCTGTCCGCCTTTCTCC
CTTCGGGAAGCGTGGCGCTTTCTCATAGCTCACGCTGTAGGTATCTCAGTTCGGTGTAGGTCGTTCGCTC
CAAGCTGGGCTGTGTGCACGAACCCCCCGTTCAGCCCGACCGCTGCGCCTTATCCGGTAACTATCGTCTT
GAGTCCAACCCGGTAAGACACGACTTATCGCCACTGGCAGCAGCCACTGGTAACAGGATTAGCAGAGCGA
GGTATGTAGGCGGTGCTACAGAGTTCTTGAAGTGGTGGCCTAACTACGGCTACACTAGAAGAACAGTATT
TGGTATCTGCGCTCTGCTGAAGCCAGTTACCTTCGGAAAAAGAGTTGGTAGCTCTTGATCCGGCAAACAA
ACCACCGCTGGTAGCGGTGGTTTTTTTGTTTGCAAGCAGCAGATTACGCGCAGAAAAAAAGGATCTCAAG
AAGATCCTTTGATCTTTTCTACGGGGTCTGACGCTCAGTGGAACGAAAACTCACGTTAAGGGATTTTGGT
CATGAGATTATCAAAAAGGATCTTCACCTAGATCCTTTTAAATTAAAAATGAAGTTTTAAATCAATCTAA
AGTATATATGAGTAAACTTGGTCTGACAGTTACCAATGCTTAATCAGTGAGGCACCTATCTCAGCGATCT
GTCTATTTCGTTCATCCATAGTTGCCTGACTCCCCGTCGTGTAGATAACTACGATACGGGAGGGCTTACC
ATCTGGCCCCAGTGCTGCAATGATACCGCGAGACCCACGCTCACCGGCTCCAGATTTATCAGCAATAAAC
CAGCCAGCCGGAAGGGCCGAGCGCAGAAGTGGTCCTGCAACTTTATCCGCCTCCATCCAGTCTATTAATT
GTTGCCGGGAAGCTAGAGTAAGTAGTTCGCCAGTTAATAGTTTGCGCAACGTTGTTGCCATTGCTACAGG
CATCGTGGTGTCACGCTCGTCGTTTGGTATGGCTTCATTCAGCTCCGGTTCCCAACGATCAAGGCGAGTT
ACATGATCCCCCATGTTGTGCAAAAAAGCGGTTAGCTCCTTCGGTCCTCCGATCGTTGTCAGAAGTAAGT
TGGCCGCAGTGTTATCACTCATGGTTATGGCAGCACTGCATAATTCTCTTACTGTCATGCCATCCGTAAG
ATGCTTTTCTGTGACTGGTGAGTACTCAACCAAGTCATTCTGAGAATAGTGTATGCGGCGACCGAGTTGC
TCTTGCCCGGCGTCAATACGGGATAATACCGCGCCACATAGCAGAACTTTAAAAGTGCTCATCATTGGAA
AACGTTCTTCGGGGCGAAAACTCTCAAGGATCTTACCGCTGTTGAGATCCAGTTCGATGTAACCCACTCG
TGCACCCAACTGATCTTCAGCATCTTTTACTTTCACCAGCGTTTCTGGGTGAGCAAAAACAGGAAGGCAA
AATGCCGCAAAAAAGGGAATAAGGGCGACACGGAAATGTTGAATACTCATACTCTTCCTTTTTCAATATT
ATTGAAGCATTTATCAGGGTTATTGTCTCATGAGCGGATACATATTTGAATGTATTTAGAAAAATAAACA
AATAGGGGTTCCGCGCACATTTCCCCGAAAAGTGCCACCTAAATTGTAAGCGTTAATATTTTGTTAAAAT
TCGCGTTAAATTTTTGTTAAATCAGCTCATTTTTTAACCAATAGGCCGAAATCGGCAAAATCCCTTATAA
ATCAAAAGAATAGACCGAGATAGGGT
[37 nt withheld, positions 9057-9093]
AAAGAACGTGGACTCCAACGTCAAAGG
[49 nt withheld, positions 9121-9169]
T
[91 nt withheld, positions 9171-9261]
G
[124 nt withheld, positions 9263-9386]
CCCATTCGCCATTCAGGCTGCGCAACTGTTGGGAAGGGCGATCGGTGCGGGCCTCTTCGCTATTACGCCA
GCTGGCGAAAGGGGGATGTGCTGCAAGGCGATTAAGTTGGGTAACGCCAGGGTTTTCCCAGTCACGACGT
TGTAAAACGACGGCCAGTGAGCGCGCCTCGTTCATTCACGTTTTTGAACCCGTGGAGGACGGGCAGACTC
GCGGTGCAAATGTGTTTTACAGCGTGATGGAGCAGATGAAGATGCTCGACACGCTGCAGAACACGCAGCT
AGATTAACCCTAGAAAGATAATCATATTGTGACGTACGTTAAAGATAATCATGTGTAAAATTGACGCATG
TGTTTTATCGGTCTGTATATCGAGGTTTATTTATTAATTTGAATAGATATTAAGTTTTATTATATTTACA
CTTACATACTAATAATAAATTCAACAAACAATTTATTTATGTTTATTTATTTATTAAAAAAAACAAAAAC
TCAAAATTTCTTCTATAAAGTAACAAAACTTTTATGAGGGACAGCCCCCCCCCAAAGCCCCCAGGGATGT
AATTACGTCCCTCCCCCGCTAGGGGGCAGCAGCGAGCCGCCCGGGGCTCCGCTCCGGTCCGGCGCTCCCC
CCGCATCCCCGAGCCGGCAGCGTGCGGGGACAGCCCGGGCACGGGGAAGGTGGCACGGGATCGCTTTCCT
CTGAACGCTTCTCGCTGCTCTTTGAGCCTGCAGACACCTGGGGGGATACGGGGAAAAGGCCTCCACGGCC
ACTAGTATTATGCCCAGTACATGACCTTATGGGACTTTCCTACTTGGCAGTACATCTACGTAAACTAGCA
AAATAGGCTGTCCCCAGTGCAAGTGCAGGTGCCAGAACATTTCTCTGGCCTAACTGGCCGGTACCTGAGC
TCGCTAGCGGGAATTTCCGGGGACTTTCCGGGAATTTCCGGGGACTTTCCGGGAATTTCCAGATCGCTAT
TACCATG
